>Addgene plasmid #118984 | pC-KIT2 | addgene full sequence | sequence record 229528 | Addgene NGS Result
GCCTTTTGCTGGCCTTTTGCTCACATGGCTCGACAGATCTGAGGGATGTCTTATTAGTTTATCAGAATGC
ATAGGGAAAGCTCATCTTTCTTGGAGTAGGTCTTCCAATAAGTGTTCAAGCCCTGGGTCTTCCCTCACTA
CAATAATAAACATACCTGCTCTACCCTCCTCACAAAGCTGTTATCGTGAGCATGAAAAGACGAGTCGCTG
TGGGGAAGAACTATTAACCCCTATACAGATACTGTTGTTGCTTTCCGTTCAAGGATCCACCATGAGACTG
TGGGTAAGGCACTTTCTGGGCAGTGAAATCGGGCTTAAGAGAATCATTGTACTTTTATTTTGCTCCTGGG
ACCGGCAAGGGCAGTTAAGAGCCCTAGCCCTAAAACTGTCGTCTGTTACAGAGGCAGAGAAATCATTACT
GGGGTTGGCAGCGTTGGGGGGAGGGGGGAAAACGTGTATGAAAACCTGGGCTCCCAGAGCAAACTTCGCC
ACGCGCCCTCCATCGCCCCTGTCTCCACACAAGTCCCGGCAGGGGCTTCTTGGGCGGAGGCCACGCCGAC
CAATAGGAACCCACTGTGTTCCTACAGGTTACGAAGCAGGTGGAGAAATTGAGCAGAAACAATTAGCGAA
ACCGGGCTCAGCCTTTACCGCGGTGCCAGGAGCTCCTAACAGGCCTGGAGGGGAATGTCGGGGCTCAATT
TCCTAACGCTCCCCTCCCCATCCCCATGCCACCTCCACGAGCAGCGGCGTCCAGCCTCCTCCCGCCCGAA
CGTGCTCGAGGGGCGGGCAGTCGACCTTTATTGTCTGGGGAGCACCTGGCAGGTGGCGGGCCCGTGCCCT
AACGTGTGCGTGGTGCCCAGCTTCACAAAGCGAGCGGGCAGCACCTCCTTGGTCCGGGAACGCCTCAGCC
TGGCCGTCCACATCCCAGGGGTGGAAAGGTGGAGAGAGAAAGGGGCTCCGGAGTCAAGAGCGGGGAGAGA
GGGCGCGCGCCCTCCTCCTCCCGGCGGGCACAGCCCCCCGGCATTAACACGTCGAAAGAGCAGGGGCCAG
ACGCCGCCGGGAAGAAGCGAGACCCAAACAAACGCGAAAAAGAAAAGGCGAGGAGGGGCGTGGCCGGCGC
GCAGAGGGAGGGCGCTGGGAGGAGGGGCTGCTGCTCGCCGCTCGCGGCTCTGGGGGCTCGGCTTTGCCGC
GCTCGCTGCACTTGGGCGAGAGCTGGAACGTGGACCAGAGCTCGGATCCCATCGCAGCTACCGCGGCTAG
CCACCATGGCTTCCAAGGTGTACGACCCCGAGCAACGCAAACGCATGATCACTGGGCCTCAGTGGTGGGC
TCGCTGCAAGCAAATGAACGTGCTGGACTCCTTCATCAACTACTATGATTCCGAGAAGCACGCCGAGAAC
GCCGTGATTTTTCTGCATGGTAACGCTGCCTCCAGCTACCTGTGGAGGCACGTCGTGCCTCACATCGAGC
CCGTGGCTAGATGCATCATCCCTGATCTGATCGGAATGGGTAAGTCCGGCAAGAGCGGGAATGGCTCATA
TCGCCTCCTGGATCACTACAAGTACCTCACCGCTTGGTTCGAGCTGCTGAACCTTCCAAAGAAAATCATC
TTTGTGGGCCACGACTGGGGGGCTTGTCTGGCCTTTCACTACTCCTACGAGCACCAAGACAAGATCAAGG
CCATCGTCCATGCTGAGAGTGTCGTGGACGTGATCGAGTCCTGGGACGAGTGGCCTGACATCGAGGAGGA
TATCGCCCTGATCAAGAGCGAAGAGGGCGAGAAAATGGTGCTTGAGAATAACTTCTTCGTCGAGACCATG
CTCCCAAGCAAGATCATGCGGAAACTGGAGCCTGAGGAGTTCGCTGCCTACCTGGAGCCATTCAAGGAGA
AGGGCGAGGTTAGACGGCCTACCCTCTCCTGGCCTCGCGAGATCCCTCTCGTTAAGGGAGGCAAGCCCGA
CGTCGTCCAGATTGTCCGCAACTACAACGCCTACCTTCGGGCCAGCGACGATCTGCCTAAGATGTTCATC
GAGTCCGACCCTGGGTTCTTTTCCAACGCTATTGTCGAGGGAGCTAAGAAGTTCCCTAACACCGAGTTCG
TGAAGGTGAAGGGCCTCCACTTCAGCCAGGAGGACGCTCCAGATGAAATGGGTAAGTACATCAAGAGCTT
CGTGGAGCGCGTGCTGAAGAACGAGCAGTAATTCTAGGCGATCGCTCGAGCCCGGGAATTCGTTTAAACC
TAGAGCGGCCGCTGGCCGCAATAAAATATCTTTATTTTCATTACATCTGTGTGTTGGTTTTTTGTGTGAG
GATCTAAATGAGTCTTCGGACCTCGCGGGGGCCGCTTAAGCGGTGGTTAGGGTTTGTCTGACGCGGGGGG
AGGGGGAAGGAACGAAACACTCTCATTCGGAGGCGGCTCGGGGTTTGGTCTTGGTGGCCACGGGCACGCA
GAAGAGCGCCGCGATCCTCTTAAGCACCCCCCCGCCCTCCGTGGAGGCGGGGGTTTGGTCGGCGGGTGGT
AACTGGCGGGCCGCTGACTCGGGCGGGTCGCGCGCCCCAGAGTGTGACCTTTTCGGTCTGCTCGCAGACC
CCCGGGCGGCGCCGCCGCGGCGGCGACGGGCTCGCTGGGTCCTAGGCTCCATGGGGACCGTATACGTGGA
CAGGCTCTGGAGCATCCGCACGACTGCGGTGATATTACCGGAGACCTTCTGCGGGACGAGCCGGGTCACG
CGGCTGACGCGGAGCGTCCGTTGGGCGACAAACACCAGGACGGGGCACAGGTACACTATCTTGTCACCCG
GAGGCGCGAGGGACTGCAGGAGCTTCAGGGAGTGGCGCAGCTGCTTCATCCCCGTGGCCCGTTGCTCGCG
TTTGCTGGCGGTGTCCCCGGAAGAAATATATTTGCATGTCTTTAGTTCTATGATGACACAAACCCCGCCC
AGCGTCTTGTCATTGGCGAATTCGAACACGCAGATGCAGTCGGGGCGGCGCGGTCCCAGGTCCACTTCGC
ATATTAAGGTGACGCGTGTGGCCTCGAACACCGAGCGACCCTGCAGCGACCCGCTTAAAAGCTTGGCATT
CCGGTACTGTTGGTAAAGCCACCATGGCCGATGCTAAGAACATTAAGAAGGGCCCTGCTCCCTTCTACCC
TCTGGAGGATGGCACCGCTGGCGAGCAGCTGCACAAGGCCATGAAGAGGTATGCCCTGGTGCCTGGCACC
ATTGCCTTCACCGATGCCCACATTGAGGTGGACATCACCTATGCCGAGTACTTCGAGATGTCTGTGCGCC
TGGCCGAGGCCATGAAGAGGTACGGCCTGAACACCAACCACCGCATCGTGGTGTGCTCTGAGAACTCTCT
GCAGTTCTTCATGCCAGTGCTGGGCGCCCTGTTCATCGGAGTGGCCGTGGCCCCTGCTAACGACATTTAC
AACGAGCGCGAGCTGCTGAACAGCATGGGCATTTCTCAGCCTACCGTGGTGTTCGTGTCTAAGAAGGGCC
TGCAGAAGATCCTGAACGTGCAGAAGAAGCTGCCTATCATCCAGAAGATCATCATCATGGACTCTAAGAC
CGACTACCAGGGCTTCCAGAGCATGTACACATTCGTGACATCTCATCTGCCTCCTGGCTTCAACGAGTAC
GACTTCGTGCCAGAGTCTTTCGACAGGGACAAAACCATTGCCCTGATCATGAACAGCTCTGGGTCTACCG
GCCTGCCTAAGGGCGTGGCCCTGCCTCATCGCACCGCCTGTGTGCGCTTCTCTCACGCCCGCGACCCTAT
TTTCGGCAACCAGATCATCCCCGACACCGCTATTCTGAGCGTGGTGCCATTCCACCACGGCTTCGGCATG
TTCACCACCCTGGGCTACCTGATTTGCGGCTTTCGGGTGGTGCTGATGTACCGCTTCGAGGAGGAGCTGT
TCCTGCGCAGCCTGCAAGACTACAAAATTCAGTCTGCCCTGCTGGTGCCAACCCTGTTCAGCTTCTTCGC
TAAGAGCACCCTGATCGACAAGTACGACCTGTCTAACCTGCACGAGATTGCCTCTGGCGGCGCCCCACTG
TCTAAGGAGGTGGGCGAAGCCGTGGCCAAGCGCTTTCATCTGCCAGGCATCCGCCAGGGCTACGGCCTGA
CCGAGACAACCAGCGCCATTCTGATTACCCCAGAGGGCGACGACAAGCCTGGCGCCGTGGGCAAGGTGGT
GCCATTCTTCGAGGCCAAGGTGGTGGACCTGGACACCGGCAAGACCCTGGGAGTGAACCAGCGCGGCGAG
CTGTGTGTGCGCGGCCCTATGATTATGTCCGGCTACGTGAATAACCCTGAGGCCACAAACGCCCTGATCG
ACAAGGACGGCTGGCTGCACTCTGGCGACATTGCCTACTGGGACGAGGACGAGCACTTCTTCATCGTGGA
CCGCCTGAAGTCTCTGATCAAGTACAAGGGCTACCAGGTGGCCCCAGCCGAGCTGGAGTCTATCCTGCTG
CAGCACCCTAACATTTTCGACGCCGGAGTGGCCGGCCTGCCCGACGACGATGCCGGCGAGCTGCCTGCCG
CCGTCGTCGTGCTGGAACACGGCAAGACCATGACCGAGAAGGAGATCGTGGACTATGTGGCCAGCCAGGT
GACAACCGCCAAGAAGCTGCGCGGCGGAGTGGTGTTCGTGGACGAGGTGCCCAAGGGCCTGACCGGCAAG
CTGGACGCCCGCAAGATCCGCGAGATCCTGATCAAGGCTAAGAAAGGCGGCAAGATCGCCGTGTAATAAT
TCTAGAGTCGGGGCGGCCGGCCGCTTCGAGCAGACATGATAAGATACATTGATGAGTTTGGACAAACCAC
AACTAGAATGCAGTGAAAAAAATGCTTTATTTGTGAAATTTGTGATGCTATTGCTTTATTTGTAACCATT
ATAAGCTGCAATAAACAAGTTAACAACAACAATTGCATTCATTTTATGTTTCAGGTTCAGGGGGAGGTGT
GGGAGGTTTTTTAAAGCAAGTAAAACCTCTACAAATGTGGTAAAATCGATAAGGATCCAGGTGGCACTTT
TCGGGGAAATGTGCGCGGAACCCCTATTTGTTTATTTTTCTAAATACATTCAAATATGTATCCGCTCATG
AGACAATAACCCTGATAAATGCTTCAATAATATTGAAAAAGGAAGAGTATGAGTATTCAACATTTCCGTG
TCGCCCTTATTCCCTTTTTTGCGGCATTTTGCCTTCCTGTTTTTGCTCACCCAGAAACGCTGGTGAAAGT
AAAAGATGCTGAAGATCAGTTGGGTGCACGAGTGGGTTACATCGAACTGGATCTCAACAGCGGTAAGATC
CTTGAGAGTTTTCGCCCCGAAGAACGTTTTCCAATGATGAGCACTTTTAAAGTTCTGCTATGTGGCGCGG
TATTATCCCGTATTGACGCCGGGCAAGAGCAACTCGGTCGCCGCATACACTATTCTCAGAATGACTTGGT
TGAGTACTCACCAGTCACAGAAAAGCATCTTACGGATGGCATGACAGTAAGAGAATTATGCAGTGCTGCC
ATAACCATGAGTGATAACACTGCGGCCAACTTACTTCTGACAACGATCGGAGGACCGAAGGAGCTAACCG
CTTTTTTGCACAACATGGGGGATCATGTAACTCGCCTTGATCGTTGGGAACCGGAGCTGAATGAAGCCAT
ACCAAACGACGAGCGTGACACCACGATGCCTGTAGCAATGGCAACAACGTTGCGCAAACTATTAACTGGC
GAACTACTTACTCTAGCTTCCCGGCAACAATTAATAGACTGGATGGAGGCGGATAAAGTTGCAGGACCAC
TTCTGCGCTCGGCCCTTCCGGCTGGCTGGTTTATTGCTGATAAATCTGGAGCCGGTGAGCGTGGGTCTCG
CGGTATCATTGCAGCACTGGGGCCAGATGGTAAGCCCTCCCGTATCGTAGTTATCTACACGACGGGGAGT
CAGGCAACTATGGATGAACGAAATAGACAGATCGCTGAGATAGGTGCCTCACTGATTAAGCATTGGTAAC
TGTCAGACCAAGTTTACTCATATATACTTTAGATTGATTTAAAACTTCATTTTTAATTTAAAAGGATCTA
GGTGAAGATCCTTTTTGATAATCTCATGACCAAAATCCCTTAACGTGAGTTTTCGTTCCACTGAGCGTCA
GACCCCGTAGAAAAGATCAAAGGATCTTCTTGAGATCCTTTTTTTCTGCGCGTAATCTGCTGCTTGCAAA
CAAAAAAACCACCGCTACCAGCGGTGGTTTGTTTGCCGGATCAAGAGCTACCAACTCTTTTTCCGAAGGT
AACTGGCTTCAGCAGAGCGCAGATACCAAATACTGTTCTTCTAGTGTAGCCGTAGTTAGGCCACCACTTC
AAGAACTCTGTAGCACCGCCTACATACCTCGCTCTGCTAATCCTGTTACCAGTGGCTGCTGCCAGTGGCG
ATAAGTCGTGTCTTACCGGGTTGGACTCAAGACGATAGTTACCGGATAAGGCGCAGCGGTCGGGCTGAAC
GGGGGGTTCGTGCACACAGCCCAGCTTGGAGCGAACGACCTACACCGAACTGAGATACCTACAGCGTGAG
CTATGAGAAAGCGCCACGCTTCCCGAAGGGAGAAAGGCGGACAGGTATCCGGTAAGCGGCAGGGTCGGAA
CAGGAGAGCGCACGAGGGAGCTTCCAGGGGGAAACGCCTGGTATCTTTATAGTCCTGTCGGGTTTCGCCA
CCTCTGACTTGAGCGTCGATTTTTGTGATGCTCGTCAGGGGGGCGGAGCCTATGGAAAAACGCCAGCAAC
GCGGCCTTTTTACGGTTCCTG
Features (pLannotate 1.2.2; 9 found; start..end, strand, type, name):
   1266..2201    +  CDS            hRluc: Renilla luciferase human codon-optimized
   2260..2308    +  polyA_signal   poly(A) signal: synthetic polyadenylation signal
   2317..3068    +  promoter       HSV TK promoter: herpes simplex virus thymidine kinase promoter
   3104..4756    +  CDS            luciferase: firefly luciferase; luc+; enhanced luc+ version of the luciferase gene AAS38485.1 42718124.0
   4800..4921    -  polyA_signal   SV40 poly(A) signal: SV40 polyadenylation signal
   4944..5012    -  CDS            large T antigen (fragment): large T antigen from SV40 (simian virus 40)
   5054..5158    +  promoter       AmpR promoter: bla
   5159..6019    +  CDS            AmpR: β-lactamase; bla; confers resistance to ampicillin, carbenicillin, and related antibiotics
   6190..6778    +  rep_origin     ori: high-copy-number ColE1/pMB1/pBR322/pUC origin of replication
