[The description below was written by a language model from this plasmid's Addgene catalogue record and pLannotate feature annotations shown in this document.]
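Description:
pC-KIT2 is a mammalian dual-luciferase reporter plasmid built on the Promega psiCHECK-2 backbone (recorded as "psiCHEK2"), carrying a roughly 1.2 kb fragment of the human KIT (c-kit, CD117) proto-oncogene promoter cloned between BglII and NheI sites. The insert itself is not annotated in the feature table, but the unannotated region of about 1.2 kb directly upstream of the human codon-optimized Renilla luciferase (hRluc) coding sequence matches its stated size. This suggests that the KIT promoter fragment occupies the position of the promoter that normally drives hRluc in this backbone. hRluc is followed by a synthetic poly(A) signal. A second, independent cassette places firefly luciferase (luc+) under the HSV thymidine kinase promoter with an SV40 poly(A) signal, providing an internal control on the same plasmid so that Renilla signal can be normalised for transfection efficiency. The plasmid is propagated in E. coli through a high-copy ColE1/pUC-type origin and selected with ampicillin via the β-lactamase gene and its own promoter.

The insert carries a mutation designated "mutK2-SP-K1". The record does not define this notation, but given the associated study on three G-quadruplex units in the KIT promoter, it most plausibly indicates that the K2 quadruplex-forming element is mutated while the SP and K1 elements are left intact. The stated purpose is mutational dissection of the G-rich region of the c-kit promoter. The construct would therefore serve as one member of a mutant series, used in transfected mammalian cells to compare promoter activity and assess how individual G-quadruplex motifs contribute to KIT transcription.
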