Addgene plasmid #118984: pC-KIT2
Purpose: Mutational dissection of the G rich region of the c-kit promoter
Depositing lab: Bjorn Hogberg. Depositing organization: Karolinska Institutet. Publication: Interplay of Three G-Quadruplex Units in the KIT Promoter. Ducani C, Bernardinelli G, Hogberg B, Keppler BK, Terenzi A. J Am Chem Soc. 2019 Jul 3;141(26):10205-10213. doi: 10.1021/jacs.8b12753. Epub 2019 Jun 20. PubMed 31244182.
Backbone
  Vector backbone: psiCHEK2
  Backbone manufacturer: Promega
  Backbone size w/o insert (bp): 5589
  Vector type: Mammalian Expression
Growth in bacteria
  Bacterial resistance: Ampicillin, 100 μg/mL
  Growth temperature: 37°C
  Growth strain: DH5alpha
  Copy number: High Copy
Gene/Insert
  Gene/Insert name: c-kit proto-oncogene {promoter}
  Species: H. sapiens (human)
  Insert size (bp): 1215
  Mutation: mutK2-SP-K1
  GenBank ID: S67773.1
  Entrez Gene: KIT (a.k.a. C-Kit, CD117, MASTC, PBT, SCFR)
  Cloning method: Restriction Enzyme; 5′ cloning site BglII (unknown if destroyed); 3′ cloning site NheI (unknown if destroyed)
  Sequencing primers: 5′ unknown
Terms and licenses: Academic/Nonprofit Terms; Industry Terms: Not Available to Industry
How to cite: pC-KIT2 was a gift from Bjorn Hogberg (Addgene plasmid # 118984 ; http://n2t.net/addgene:118984 ; RRID:Addgene_118984)
