>Addgene plasmid #118984 | pC-KIT2 | depositor partial sequence | sequence record 224957 | c-kit promoter insert
GAGGGATGTCTTATTAGTTTATCAGAATGCATAGGGAAAGCTCATCTTTCTTGGAGTAGGTCTTCCAATA
AGTGTTCAAGCCCTGGGTCTTCCCTCACTACAATAATAAACATACCTGCTCTACCCTCCTCACAAAGCTG
TTATCGTGAGCATGAAAAGACGAGTCGCTGTGGGGAAGAACTATTAACCCCTATACAGATACTGTTGTTG
CTTTCCGTTCAAGGATCCACCATGAGACTGTGGGTAAGGCACTTTCTGGGCAGTGAAATCGGGCTTAAGA
GAATCATTGTACTTTTATTTTGCTCCTGGGACCGGCAAGGGCAGTTAAGAGCCCTAGCCCTAAAACTGTC
GTCTGTTACAGAGGCAGAGAAATCATTACTGGGGTTGGCAGCGTTGGGGGGAGGGGGGAAAACGTGTATG
AAAACCTGGGCTCCCAGAGCAAACTTCGCCACGCGCCCTCCATCGCCCCTGTCTCCACACAAGTCCCGGC
AGGGGCTTCTTGGGCGGAGGCCACGCCGACCAATAGGAACCCACTGTGTTCCTACAGGTTACGAAGCAGG
TGGAGAAATTGAGCAGAAACAATTAGCGAAACCGGGCTCAGCCTTTACCGCGGTGCCAGGAGCTCCTAAC
AGGCCTGGAGGGGAATGTCGGGGCTCAATTTCCTAACGCTCCCCTCCCCATCCCCATGCCACCTCCACGA
GCAGCGGCGTCCAGCCTCCTCCCGCCCGAACGTGCTCGAGGGGCGGGCAGTCGACCTTTATTGTCTGGGG
AGCACCTGGCAGGTGGCGGGCCCGTGCCCTAACGTGTGCGTGGTGCCCAGCTTCACAAAGCGAGCGGGCA
GCACCTCCTTGGTCCGGGAACGCCTCAGCCTGGCCGTCCACATCCCAGGGGTGGAAAGGTGGAGAGAGAA
AGGGGCTCCGGAGTCAAGAGCGGGGAGAGAGGGCGCGCGCCCTCCTCCTCCCGGCGGGCACAGCCCCCCG
GCATTAACACGTCGAAAGAGCAGGGGCCAGACGCCGCCGGGAAGAAGCGAGACCCAAACAAACGCGAAAA
AGAAAAGGCGAGGAGGGGCGTGGCCGGCGCGCAGAGGGAGGGCGCTGGGAGGAGGGGCTGCTGCTCGCCG
CTCGCGGCTCTGGGGGCTCGGCTTTGCCGCGCTCGCTGCACTTGGGCGAGAGCTGGAACGTGGACCAGAG
CTCGGATCCCATCGCAGCTACCGCG
